Addgene plasmid #201428: Dcp2 1-300-EGFP
Purpose: Bacterial protein expression of Dcp2 1-300
Depositing lab: Michael Rosen. Depositing organization: University of Texas Southwestern Medical Center. Publication: Quantitative reconstitution of yeast RNA processing bodies. Currie SL, Xing W, Muhlrad D, Decker CJ, Parker R, Rosen MK. Proc Natl Acad Sci U S A. 2023 Apr 4;120(14):e2214064120. doi: 10.1073/pnas.2214064120. Epub 2023 Mar 27. PubMed 36972455.
Backbone
  Vector backbone: MTTH-EGFP
  Backbone size w/o insert (bp): 7400
  Vector type: Bacterial Expression
Growth in bacteria
  Bacterial resistance: Ampicillin, 100 μg/mL
  Growth temperature: 37°C
  Growth strain: DH5alpha
  Copy number: High Copy
Gene/Insert
  Gene/Insert name: Dcp2
  Species: S. cerevisiae (budding yeast)
  Insert size (bp): 900
  Mutation: aa 1-300 only
  Entrez Gene: DCP2 (a.k.a. YNL118C, PSU1)
  Promoter: tac
  Tag / fusion protein: MBP, TEV (N terminal on backbone); EGFP, TEV, 6xHis (C terminal on backbone)
  Cloning method: Restriction Enzyme; 5′ cloning site NdeI (not destroyed); 3′ cloning site BamHI (not destroyed)
  Sequencing primers: 5′ GGTCGTCAGACTGTCGATGAAGCC; 3′ CAGGAAACAGCTATGACC
Resource information
  A portion of this plasmid was derived from a plasmid made by: gene insert was a gift from Roy Parker (University of Colorado Boulder)
Terms and licenses: Academic/Nonprofit Terms; Industry Terms: Not Available to Industry
How to cite: Dcp2 1-300-EGFP was a gift from Michael Rosen (Addgene plasmid # 201428 ; http://n2t.net/addgene:201428 ; RRID:Addgene_201428)
