[The description below was written by a language model from this plasmid's Addgene catalogue record and pLannotate feature annotations shown in this document.]
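Description:
Dcp2 1-300-EGFP is a bacterial expression plasmid built on the MTTH-EGFP backbone for producing a fluorescently tagged N-terminal fragment of the Saccharomyces cerevisiae mRNA decapping enzyme Dcp2 in E. coli. The sequenced plasmid is about 8.4 kb. It carries a ColE1/pMB1-type origin together with rop and bom sequences from pBR322, an M13 phage origin, and the β-lactamase gene for ampicillin selection. The catalogue lists it as high copy, although rop is normally associated with reduced copy number.

Expression is driven by the hybrid tac promoter followed by a lac operator. A plasmid-borne lacI gene under the lacIq promoter supplies repressor, so transcription stays off until it is induced with IPTG. The open reading frame encodes cytosolic maltose-binding protein (without its signal sequence), a TEV protease site, residues 1-300 of Dcp2 (a 900 bp insert cloned between NdeI and BamHI), a green fluorescent protein, a second TEV site and a C-terminal 6xHis tag. The catalogue calls the fluorescent protein EGFP, while the automated annotation matched it to the closely related variant mEmerald. Transcription ends at the rrnB T1 and T2 terminators, and a residual lacZα fragment lies between the coding region and the terminators.

This design allows amylose and nickel affinity purification, with MBP likely also aiding solubility. TEV cleavage then removes both affinity tags and leaves Dcp2(1-300) fused to the fluorescent protein. The associated publication concerns quantitative reconstitution of yeast RNA processing bodies, which suggests that the labelled protein is used as a fluorescently trackable component in such in vitro experiments.
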