Features (pLannotate 1.2.2; 24 found; start..end, strand, type, name):
     98..126     +  promoter       tac promoter: strong E. coli promoter; hybrid between the trp and lac UV5 promoters
    134..150     +  protein_bind   lac operator: The lac repressor binds to the lac operator to inhibit transcription in E. coli. This inhibition can be relieved by adding lactose or isopropyl-β-D-thiogalactopyranoside (IPTG). lac repressor encoded by lacI
    220..1320    +  CDS            MBP: maltose binding protein from E. coli; malE (mutated); This version of the gene does not encode a signal sequence, so MBP will remain in the cytosol.
   1393..1413    +  CDS            TEV site: tobacco etch virus (TEV) protease recognition and cleavage site
   1417..2316    +  CDS            DCP2 (fragment): DCP2_YEAST - Also known as PSU1. Experimental evidence at protein level: Swiss-Prot protein existence level 1. Catalytic component of the decapping complex necessary for the degradation of mRNAs, both in normal mRNA turnover and in nonsense- mediated mRNA decay (PubMed:10508173, PubMed:11139489, PubMed:11741542). Removes the 7-methyl guanine cap structure from mRNA molecules, yielding a 5'-phosphorylated mRNA fragment and 7m-GDP (PubMed:12554866). Decapping is the major pathway of mRNA degradation in yeast and occurs through deadenylation, decapping and subsequent 5' to 3' exonucleolytic decay
   2344..3060    +  CDS            mEmerald: mEmerald is a basic (constitutively fluorescent) green fluorescent protein published in 1998, derived from Aequorea victoria. It is reported to be a very rapidly-maturing monomer with moderate acid sensitivity.
   3073..3093    +  CDS            TEV site: tobacco etch virus (TEV) protease recognition and cleavage site
   3094..3110    +  CDS            capTEV™ (fragment): composite tag for in vivo biotinylation, TEV protease cleavage, and 6xHis tagging
   3123..3277    +  CDS            lacZα (fragment): LacZα fragment of β-galactosidase; lacZ fragment
   3370..3485    +  ncRNA          5S rRNA: Accession: RF00001 - 5S ribosomal RNA
   3489..3575    +  terminator     rrnB T1 terminator: Escherichia coli rrnB; transcription terminator T1 from the E. coli rrnB gene
   3667..3694    +  terminator     rrnB T2 terminator: transcription terminator T2 from the E. coli rrnB gene
   3713..3804    +  promoter       AmpR promoter: bla
   3805..4665    +  CDS            AmpR: β-lactamase; bla; confers resistance to ampicillin, carbenicillin, and related antibiotics
   4707..5220    -  rep_origin     M13 ori (sequence partly withheld): M13 bacteriophage origin of replication; arrow indicates direction of (+) strand synthesis
   5331..5919    +  rep_origin     ori: high-copy-number ColE1/pMB1/pBR322/pUC origin of replication
   6105..6174    -  misc_feature   bom (fragment): basis of mobility region from pBR322
   6172..6270    -  misc_feature   bom (fragment): basis of mobility region from pBR322
   6372..6563    -  CDS            rop: Rop protein, which maintains plasmids at low copy number; rop
   6580..6960    +  CDS            YPB1_ECOLX: Protein predicted: Swiss-Prot protein existence level 4. From Escherichia coli.
   7059..7136    +  promoter       lacIq promoter: lacI (mutant); In the lacIq allele, a single base change in the promoter boosts expression of the lacI gene about 10-fold.
   7137..8219    +  CDS            lacI: lac repressor; lacI; The lac repressor binds to the lac operator to inhibit transcription in E. coli. This inhibition can be relieved by adding lactose or isopropyl-β-D-thiogalactopyranoside (IPTG).
   8232..8253    +  protein_bind   CAP binding site: CAP binding activates transcription in the presence of cAMP. E. coli catabolite activator protein
   8272..8289    +  promoter       tet promoter (fragment): E. coli promoter for tetracycline efflux protein gene
>Addgene plasmid #201428 | Dcp2 1-300-EGFP | addgene full sequence | sequence record 394517 | Addgene NGS Result
CTGCATAATTCGTGTCGCTCAAGGCGCACTCCCGTTCTGGATAATGTTTTTTGCGCCGACATCATAACGG
TTCTGGCAAATATTCTGAAATGAGCTGTTGACAATTAATCATCGGCTCGTATAATGTGTGGAATTGTGAG
CGGATAACAATTTCACACAGGAAACAGCCAGTCCGTTTAGGTGTTTTCACGAGCACTTCACCAACAAGGA
CCATAGATTATGAAAACTGAAGAAGGTAAACTGGTAATCTGGATTAACGGCGATAAAGGCTATAACGGTC
TCGCTGAAGTCGGTAAGAAATTCGAGAAAGATACCGGAATTAAAGTCACCGTTGAGCATCCGGATAAACT
GGAAGAGAAATTCCCACAGGTTGCGGCAACTGGCGATGGCCCTGACATTATCTTCTGGGCACACGACCGC
TTTGGTGGCTACGCTCAATCTGGCCTGTTGGCTGAAATCACCCCGGACAAAGCGTTCCAGGACAAGCTGT
ATCCGTTTACCTGGGATGCCGTACGTTACAACGGCAAGCTGATTGCTTACCCGATCGCTGTTGAAGCGTT
ATCGCTGATTTATAACAAAGATCTGCTGCCGAACCCGCCAAAAACCTGGGAAGAGATCCCGGCGCTGGAT
AAAGAACTGAAAGCGAAAGGTAAGAGCGCGCTGATGTTCAACCTGCAAGAACCGTACTTCACCTGGCCGC
TGATTGCTGCTGACGGGGGTTATGCGTTCAAGTATGAAAACGGCAAGTACGACATTAAAGACGTGGGCGT
GGATAACGCTGGCGCGAAAGCGGGTCTGACCTTCCTGGTTGACCTGATTAAAAACAAACACATGAATGCA
GACACCGATTACTCCATCGCAGAAGCTGCCTTTAATAAAGGCGAAACAGCGATGACCATCAACGGCCCGT
GGGCATGGTCCAACATCGACACCAGCAAAGTGAATTATGGTGTAACGGTACTGCCGACCTTCAAGGGTCA
ACCATCCAAACCGTTCGTTGGCGTGCTGAGCGCAGGTATTAACGCCGCCAGTCCGAACAAAGAGCTGGCA
AAAGAGTTCCTCGAAAACTATCTGCTGACTGATGAAGGTCTGGAAGCGGTTAATAAAGACAAACCGCTGG
GTGCCGTAGCGCTGAAGTCTTACGAGGAAGAGTTGGCGAAAGATCCACGTATTGCCGCCACCATGGAAAA
CGCCCAGAAAGGTGAAATCATGCCGAACATCCCGCAGATGTCCGCTTTCTGGTATGCCGTGCGTACTGCG
GTGATCAACGCCGCCAGCGGTCGTCAGACTGTCGATGAAGCCCTGAAAGACGCGCAGACTAATTCGAGCT
CGAACAACAACAACAATAACAATAACAACAACCTCGGGATCGAGGGAAGGATTTCAGAATTTGAAAACCT
GTATTTTCAGGGCCATATGTCACTGCCGCTACGACACGCATTGGAGAACGTTACTTCTGTTGATAGAATT
TTAGAGGACTTATTAGTACGTTTTATTATAAATTGTCCGAATGAAGATTTATCGAGTGTCGAGAGAGAGT
TATTTCATTTTGAAGAAGCCTCATGGTTTTACACGGATTTCATCAAATTGATGAATCCAACTTTACCCTC
CCTAAAGATTAAATCATTTGCTCAATTGATCATAAAACTATGTCCTCTGGTTTGGAAATGGGACATAAGA
GTGGATGAGGCACTCCAGCAATTCTCCAAGTATAAGAAAAGTATACCGGTGAGGGGCGCTGCCATATTTA
ACGAGAACCTGAGTAAAATTTTATTGGTACAGGGTACTGAATCGGATTCTTGGTCATTCCCAAGGGGGAA
GATATCTAAAGATGAAAATGACATAGATTGTTGCATTAGAGAAGTGAAAGAAGAAATTGGTTTCGATTTG
ACGGACTATATTGACGACAACCAATTCATTGAAAGAAATATTCAAGGTAAAAATTACAAAATATTTTTGA
TATCTGGTGTTTCAGAAGTCTTCAATTTTAAACCTCAAGTTAGAAATGAAATTGATAAGATAGAATGGTT
CGATTTTAAGAAAATTTCTAAAACAATGTACAAATCAAATATCAAGTATTATCTGATTAATTCCATGATG
AGACCCTTATCAATGTGGTTAAGGCATCAGAGGCAAATAAAAAATGAAGATCAATTGAAATCCTATGCGG
AAGAACAATTGAAATTGTTGTTGGGTATCACTAAGGAGGAGCAGATTGATCCCGGTAGAGAGTTGCTGAA
TATGTTACATACTGCAGTGCAAGCTAACAGTAATAATAATGCGGTCTCCAACGGACAGGTACCCTCGAGC
CAAGAGGGATCCGGGTCTGGTTCAGGAATGGCCATGGTGAGCAAGGGCGAGGAGCTGTTCACCGGGGTGG
TGCCCATCCTGGTCGAGCTGGACGGCGACGTAAACGGCCACAAGTTCAGCGTGTCCGGCGAGGGCGAGGG
CGATGCCACCTACGGCAAGCTGACCCTGAAGTTCATCTGCACCACCGGCAAGCTGCCCGTGCCCTGGCCC
ACCCTCGTGACCACCTTGACCTACGGCGTGCAGTGCTTCGCCCGCTACCCCGACCACATGAAGCAGCACG
ACTTCTTCAAGTCCGCCATGCCCGAAGGCTACGTCCAGGAGCGCACCATCTTCTTCAAGGACGACGGCAA
CTACAAGACCCGCGCCGAGGTGAAGTTCGAGGGCGACACCCTGGTGAACCGCATCGAGCTGAAGGGCATC
GACTTCAAGGAGGACGGCAACATCCTGGGGCACAAGCTGGAGTACAACTACAACAGCCACAAGGTCTATA
TCACCGCCGACAAGCAGAAGAACGGCATCAAGGTGAACTTCAAGACCCGCCACAACATCGAGGACGGCAG
CGTGCAGCTCGCCGACCACTACCAGCAGAACACCCCCATCGGCGACGGCCCCGTGCTGCTGCCCGACAAC
CACTACCTGAGCACCCAGTCCAAGCTGAGCAAAGACCCCAACGAGAAGCGCGATCACATGGTCCTGCTGG
AGTTCGTGACCGCCGCCGGGATCACTCTCGGCATGGACGAGCTGTACAAGGGAAGCGGCCGCGAAAACCT
GTATTTTCAGGGCCATCATCATCATCATCACTGAAAGCTTGGCACTGGCCGTCGTTTTACAACGTCGTGA
CTGGGAAAACCCTGGCGTTACCCAACTTAATCGCCTTGCAGCACATCCCCCTTTCGCCAGCTGGCGTAAT
AGCGAAGAGGCCCGCACCGATCGCCCTTCCCAACAGTTGCGCAGCCTGAATGGCGAATGGCAGCTTGGCT
GTTTTGGCGGATGAGATAAGATTTTCAGCCTGATACAGATTAAATCAGAACGCAGAAGCGGTCTGATAAA
ACAGAATTTGCCTGGCGGCAGTAGCGCGGTGGTCCCACCTGACCCCATGCCGAACTCAGAAGTGAAACGC
CGTAGCGCCGATGGTAGTGTGGGGTCTCCCCATGCGAGAGTAGGGAACTGCCAGGCATCAAATAAAACGA
AAGGCTCAGTCGAAAGACTGGGCCTTTCGTTTTATCTGTTGTTTGTCGGTGAACGCTCTCCTGAGTAGGA
CAAATCCGCCGGGAGCGGATTTGAACGTTGCGAAGCAACGGCCCGGAGGGTGGCGGGCAGGACGCCCGCC
ATAAACTGCCAGGCATCAAATTAAGCAGAAGGCCATCCTGACGGATGGCCTTTTTGCGTTTCTACAAACT
CTTTTGTTTATTTTTCTAAATACATTCAAATATGTATCCGCTCATGAGACAATAACCCTGATAAATGCTT
CAATAATATTGAAAAAGGAAGAGTATGAGTATTCAACATTTCCGTGTCGCCCTTATTCCCTTTTTTGCGG
CATTTTGCCTTCCTGTTTTTGCTCACCCAGAAACGCTGGTGAAAGTAAAAGATGCTGAAGATCAGTTGGG
TGCACGAGTGGGTTACATCGAACTGGATCTCAACAGCGGTAAGATCCTTGAGAGTTTTCGCCCCGAAGAA
CGTTTCCCAATGATGAGCACTTTTAAAGTTCTGCTATGTGGCGCGGTATTATCCCGTGTTGACGCCGGGC
AAGAGCAACTCGGTCGCCGCATACACTATTCTCAGAATGACTTGGTTGAGTACTCACCAGTCACAGAAAA
GCATCTTACGGATGGCATGACAGTAAGAGAATTATGCAGTGCTGCCATAACCATGAGTGATAACACTGCG
GCCAACTTACTTCTGACAACGATCGGAGGACCGAAGGAGCTAACCGCTTTTTTGCACAACATGGGGGATC
ATGTAACTCGCCTTGATCGTTGGGAACCGGAGCTGAATGAAGCCATACCAAACGACGAGCGTGACACCAC
GATGCCTGTAGCAATGGCAACAACGTTGCGCAAACTATTAACTGGCGAACTACTTACTCTAGCTTCCCGG
CAACAATTAATAGACTGGATGGAGGCGGATAAAGTTGCAGGACCACTTCTGCGCTCGGCCCTTCCGGCTG
GCTGGTTTATTGCTGATAAATCTGGAGCCGGTGAGCGTGGGTCTCGCGGTATCATTGCAGCACTGGGGCC
AGATGGTAAGCCCTCCCGTATCGTAGTTATCTACACGACGGGGAGTCAGGCAACTATGGATGAACGAAAT
AGACAGATCGCTGAGATAGGTGCCTCACTGATTAAGCATTGGTAACTGTCAGACCAAGTTTACTCATATA
TACTTTAGATTGATT
[38 nt withheld, positions 4706-4743]
A
[37 nt withheld, positions 4745-4781]
ATTTTGTTAAAATTCGCGTTAAATTTTTGTTAAATCAGCTCATTTTTTAACCAATAGGCCGAAATCGGCA
AAATCCCTTATAAATCAAAAGAATAGCCCGAGATAGGGT
[37 nt withheld, positions 4891-4927]
AAAGAACGTGGACTCCAACGTCAAAGG
[141 nt withheld, positions 4955-5095]
G
[125 nt withheld, positions 5097-5221]
AAAGGATCTAGGTGAAGATCCTTTTTGATAATCTCATGACCAAAATCCCTTAACGTGAGTTTTCGTTCCA
CTGAGCGTCAGACCCCGTAGAAAAGATCAAAGGATCTTCTTGAGATCCTTTTTTTCTGCGCGTAATCTGC
TGCTTGCAAACAAAAAAACCACCGCTACCAGCGGTGGTTTGTTTGCCGGATCAAGAGCTACCAACTCTTT
TTCCGAAGGTAACTGGCTTCAGCAGAGCGCAGATACCAAATACTGTCCTTCTAGTGTAGCCGTAGTTAGG
CCACCACTTCAAGAACTCTGTAGCACCGCCTACATACCTCGCTCTGCTAATCCTGTTACCAGTGGCTGCT
GCCAGTGGCGATAAGTCGTGTCTTACCGGGTTGGACTCAAGACGATAGTTACCGGATAAGGCGCAGCGGT
CGGGCTGAACGGGGGGTTCGTGCACACAGCCCAGCTTGGAGCGAACGACCTACACCGAACTGAGATACCT
ACAGCGTGAGCTATGAGAAAGCGCCACGCTTCCCGAAGGGAGAAAGGCGGACAGGTATCCGGTAAGCGGC
AGGGTCGGAACAGGAGAGCGCACGAGGGAGCTTCCAGGGGGAAACGCCTGGTATCTTTATAGTCCTGTCG
GGTTTCGCCACCTCTGACTTGAGCGTCGATTTTTGTGATGCTCGTCAGGGGGGCGGAGCCTATGGAAAAA
CGCCAGCAACGCGGCCTTTTTACGGTTCCTGGCCTTTTGCTGGCCTTTTGCTCACATGTTCTTTCCTGCG
TTATCCCCTGATTCTGTGGATAACCGTATTACCGCCTTTGAGTGAGCTGATACCGCTCGCCGCAGCCGAA
CGACCGAGCGCAGCGAGTCAGTGAGCGAGGAAGCGGAAGAGCGCCTGATGCGGTATTTTCTCCTTACGCA
TCTGTGCGGTATTTCACACCGCATGTGGTGCACTCTCAGTACACCGCATGTGGTGCACTCTCAGTACAAT
CTGCTCTGATGCCGCATAGTTAAGCCAGTATACACTCCGCTATCGCTACGTGACTGGGTCATGGCTGCGC
CCCGACACCCGCCAACACCCGCTGACGCGCCCTGACGGGCTTGTCTGCTCCCGGCATCCGCTTACAGACA
AGCTGTGACCGTCTCCGGGAGCTGCATGTGTCAGAGGTTTTCACCGTCATCACCGAAACGCGCGAGGCAG
CTGCGGTAAAGCTCATCAGCGTGGTCGTGCAGCGATTCACAGATGTCTGCCTGTTCATCCGCGTCCAGCT
CGTTGAGTTTCTCCAGAAGCGTTAATGTCTGGCTTCTGATAAAGCGGGCCATGTTAAGGGCGGTTTTTTC
CTGTTTGGTCACTGATGCCTCCGTGTAAGGGGGATTTCTGTTCATGGGGGTAATGATACCGATGAAACGA
GAGAGGATGCTCACGATACGGGTTACTGATGATGAACATGCCCGGTTACTGGAACGTTGTGAGGGTAAAC
AACTGGCGGTATGGATGCGGCGGGACCAGAGAAAAATCACTCAGGGTCAATGCCAGCGCTTCGTTAATAC
AGATGTAGGTGTTCCACAGGGTAGCCAGCAGCATCCTGCGATGCAGATCCGGAACATAATGGTGCAGGGC
GCTGACTTCCGCGTTTCCAGACTTTACGAAACACGGAAACCGAAGACCATTCATGTTGTTGCTCAGGTCG
CAGACGTTTTGCAGCAGCAGTCGCTTCACGTTCGCTCGCGTATCGGTGATTCATTCTGCTAACCAGTAAG
GCAACCCCGCCAGCCTAGCCGGGTCCTCAACGACAGGAGCACGATCATGCGCACCCGTGGCCAGGACCCA
ACGCTGCCCGAAATTCCGACACCATCGAATGGTGCAAAACCTTTCGCGGTATGGCATGATAGCGCCCGGA
AGAGAGTCAATTCAGGGTGGTGAATGTGAAACCAGTAACGTTATACGATGTCGCAGAGTATGCCGGTGTC
TCTTATCAGACCGTTTCCCGCGTGGTGAACCAGGCCAGCCACGTTTCTGCGAAAACGCGGGAAAAAGTGG
AAGCGGCGATGGCGGAGCTGAATTACATTCCCAACCGCGTGGCACAACAACTGGCGGGCAAACAGTCGTT
GCTGATTGGCGTTGCCACCTCCAGTCTGGCCCTGCACGCGCCGTCGCAAATTGTCGCGGCGATTAAATCT
CGCGCCGATCAACTGGGTGCCAGCGTGGTGGTGTCGATGGTAGAACGAAGCGGCGTCGAAGCCTGTAAAG
CGGCGGTGCACAATCTTCTCGCGCAACGCGTCAGTGGGCTGATCATTAACTATCCGCTGGATGACCAGGA
TGCCATTGCTGTGGAAGCTGCCTGCACTAATGTTCCGGCGTTATTTCTTGATGTCTCTGACCAGACACCC
ATCAACAGTATTATTTTCTCCCATGAAGACGGTACGCGACTGGGCGTGGAGCATCTGGTCGCATTGGGTC
ACCAGCAAATCGCGCTGTTAGCGGGCCCATTAAGTTCTGTCTCGGCGCGTCTGCGTCTGGCTGGCTGGCA
TAAATATCTCACTCGCAATCAAATTCAGCCGATAGCGGAACGGGAAGGCGACTGGAGTGCCATGTCCGGT
TTTCAACAAACCATGCAAATGCTGAATGAGGGCATCGTTCCCACTGCGATGCTGGTTGCCAACGATCAGA
TGGCGCTGGGCGCAATGCGCGCCATTACCGAGTCCGGGCTGCGCGTTGGTGCGGATATCTCGGTAGTGGG
ATACGACGATACCGAAGACAGCTCATGTTATATCCCGCCGTTAACCACCATCAAACAGGATTTTCGCCTG
CTGGGGCAAACCAGCGTGGACCGCTTGCTGCAACTCTCTCAGGGCCAGGCGGTGAAGGGCAATCAGCTGT
TGCCCGTCTCACTGGTGAAAAGAAAAACCACCCTGGCGCCCAATACGCAAACCGCCTCTCCCCGCGCGTT
GGCCGATTCATTAATGCAGCTGGCACGACAGGTTTCCCGACTGGAAAGCGGGCAGTGAGCGCAACGCAAT
TAATGTAAGTTAGCTCACTCATTAGGCACAATTCTCATGTTTGACAGCTTATCATCGACTGCACGGTGCA
CCAATGCTTCTGGCGTCAGGCAGCCATCGGAAGCTGTGGTATGGCTGTGCAGGTCGTAAATCA
